Addgene plasmid #149181: pGBW-m4046644
Purpose: Yeast Expression plasmid for SARS-CoV-2 ORF6 protein
Depositing lab: Ginkgo Bioworks & Benjie Chen. Depositing organization: Ginkgo Bioworks.
Backbone
  Vector backbone: AmpR; 2u URA3
  Backbone size w/o insert (bp): 4078
  Vector type: Yeast Expression
  Selectable markers: URA3
Growth in bacteria
  Bacterial resistance: Ampicillin, 100 μg/mL
  Growth temperature: 37°C
  Growth strain: DH5alpha
  Copy number: High Copy
Gene/Insert
  Gene/Insert name: SARS-CoV-2 ORF6 protein
  Species: S. cerevisiae (budding yeast); Severe acute respiratory syndrome coronavirus 2
  Insert size (bp): 179
  Mutation: wt
  Entrez Gene: ORF6 (a.k.a. GU280_gp06)
  Promoter: pTEF1
  Cloning method: Unknown
Resource information
  A portion of this plasmid was derived from a plasmid made by: GinkgoBioworks
Depositor comments: NCBI Reference Sequence: YP_009724394.1. Created by gene synthesis with Not1 site. NGS used for QC was performed by Ginkgo and may not fully cover the entire plasmid.
How to cite: pGBW-m4046644 was a gift from Ginkgo Bioworks & Benjie Chen (Addgene plasmid # 149181 ; http://n2t.net/addgene:149181 ; RRID:Addgene_149181)
