[The description below was written by a language model from this plasmid's Addgene catalogue record and pLannotate feature annotations shown in this document.]
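Description:
pGBW-m4046644 is an E. coli–yeast shuttle plasmid for expressing the SARS-CoV-2 ORF6 accessory protein in Saccharomyces cerevisiae. The sequenced record is about 4.9 kb. In bacteria it replicates from a high-copy ColE1/pUC-type origin and is selected with ampicillin through a β-lactamase gene, which the annotation places downstream of a cat promoter. A short rop-like coding segment is annotated next to AmpR, although the catalogue lists the plasmid as high copy. Several short bacterial terminators (T3Te, T7Te, tonB) flank the origin and resistance cassette, presumably insulating these modules from read-through transcription. In yeast the plasmid is maintained episomally at multiple copies by the 2μ origin. It is selected by uracil prototrophy through URA3 with its own promoter, a marker that can also be counterselected with 5-fluoroorotic acid.

The payload is a compact expression cassette in which the constitutive S. cerevisiae TEF1 promoter drives the wild-type ORF6 open reading frame, roughly 180 bp, followed by a CYC1 terminator fragment. The insert was made by gene synthesis based on the NCBI reference protein. No epitope tags or reporter fusions are annotated. ORF6 is described as an interferon antagonist that tethers karyopherin import factors to ER/Golgi membranes. This blocks nuclear translocation of STAT1 and possibly IRF3. The plasmid would therefore suit studies of ORF6 activity, toxicity or interactions with nuclear transport machinery in a yeast model, though the record states only yeast expression as its purpose. The depositor notes that the quality-control sequencing may not cover the entire plasmid.
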