Features (pLannotate 1.2.2; 13 found; start..end, strand, type, name):
    350..532     +  CDS            NS6_SARS2: Experimental evidence at protein level: Swiss-Prot protein existence level 1. Disrupts cell nuclear import complex formation by tethering karyopherin alpha 2 and karyopherin beta 1 to the membrane. Retention of import factors at the ER/Golgi membrane leads to a loss of transport into the nucleus. Thereby prevents STAT1 nuclear translocation in response to interferon signaling, thus blocking the expression of interferon stimulated genes (ISGs) that display multiple antiviral activities (PubMed:33097660). Suppresses IFN-beta production possibly by blocking IRF3 nuclear translocation (PubMed:3297
    561..733     +  terminator     CYC1 terminator (fragment): S. cerevisiae CYC1; transcription terminator for CYC1
    769..945     +  promoter       URA3 promoter (fragment): S. cerevisiae URA3
    946..1749    +  CDS            URA3: orotidine-5'-phosphate decarboxylase, required for uracil biosynthesis; S. cerevisiae URA3; yeast auxotrophic marker, counterselectable with 5-fluoroorotic acid (5-FOA)
   1832..2814    -  rep_origin     2μ ori: yeast 2μ plasmid origin of replication
   2892..2921    +  terminator     T3Te terminator: phage T3 early transcription terminator
   2943..3530    +  rep_origin     ori: high-copy-number ColE1/pMB1/pBR322/pUC origin of replication
   3542..3569    -  terminator     T7Te terminator: phage T7 early transcription terminator
   3593..3784    -  CDS            rop: Rop protein, which maintains plasmids at low copy number; rop
   3785..4645    -  CDS            AmpR: β-lactamase; bla; confers resistance to ampicillin, carbenicillin, and related antibiotics
   4646..4748    -  promoter       cat promoter: promoter of the E. coli cat gene encoding chloramphenicol acetyltransferase
   4749..4780    -  terminator     tonB terminator: bidirectional E. coli tonB-P14 transcription terminator
   4832..336     +  promoter       TEF1 promoter (across the origin): S. cerevisiae TEF1; promoter for EF-1α
>Addgene plasmid #149181 | pGBW-m4046644 | addgene full sequence | sequence record 307350 | Addgene NGS Result
CCGTACCACTTCAAAACACCCAAGCACAGCATACTAAATTTCCCCTCTTTCTTCCTCTAGGGTGTCGTTA
ATTACCCGTACTAAAGGTTTGGAAAAGAAAAAAGAGACCGCCTCGTTTCTTTTTCTTCGTCGAAAAAGGC
AATAAAAATTTTTATCACGTTTCTTTTTCTTGAAAATTTTTTTTTTTGATTTTTTTCTCTTTCGATGACC
TCCCATTGATATTTAAGTTAATAAACGGTCTTCAATTTCTCAAGTTTCAGTTTCATTTTTCTTGTTCTAT
TACAACTTTTTTTACTTCTTGCTCATTAGAAAGAAAGCATAGCAATCTAATCTAAGTTTTAATTACAAAA
TGTTTCATCTCGTTGACTTTCAGGTTACTATAGCAGAGATATTACTAATTATTATGAGGACTTTTAAAGT
TTCCATTTGGAATCTTGATTACATCATAAACCTCATAATTAAAAATTTATCTAAGTCACTAACTGAGAAT
AAATATTCTCAATTAGATGAAGAGCAACCAATGGAGATTGATTAAACAGGCCCCTTTTCCTTTGTCGATA
TCATGTAATTAGTTATGTCACGCTTACATTCACGCCCTCCTCCCACATCCGCTCTAACCGAAAAGGAAGG
AGTTAGACAACCTGAAGTCTAGGTCCCTATTTATTTTTTTTAATAGTTATGTTAGTATTAAGAACGTTAT
TTATATTTCAAATTTTTCTTTTTTTTCTGTACAAAGCGGCCGCCGAACCACTAGTGCACTGCAGTACACG
GTTTCCTTGAAATTTTTTTGATTCGGTAATCTCCGAACAGAAGGAAGAACGAAGGAAGGAGCACAGACTT
AGATTGGTATATATACGCATATGTAGTGTTGAAGAAACATGAAATTGCCCAGTATTCTTAACCCAACTGC
ACAGAACAAAAACGTGCAGGAAACGAAGATAAATCATGTCGAAAGCTACATATAAGGAACGTGCTGCTAC
TCATCCTAGTCCTGTTGCTGCCAAGCTATTTAATATCATGCACGAAAAGCAAACAAACTTGTGTGCTTCA
TTGGATGTTCGTACCACCAAGGAATTACTGGAGTTAGTTGAAGCATTAGGTCCCAAAATTTGTTTACTAA
AAACACATGTGGATATCTTGACTGATTTTTCCATGGAGGGCACAGTTAAGCCGCTAAAGGCATTATCCGC
CAAGTACAATTTTTTACTCTTCGAGGACAGAAAATTTGCTGACATTGGTAATACAGTCAAATTGCAGTAC
TCTGCGGGTGTATACAGAATAGCAGAATGGGCAGACATTACGAATGCACACGGTGTGGTGGGCCCAGGTA
TTGTTAGCGGTTTGAAGCAGGCGGCAGAAGAAGTAACAAAGGAACCTAGAGGCCTTTTGATGTTAGCAGA
ATTGTCATGCAAGGGCTCCCTATCTACTGGAGAATATACTAAGGGTACTGTTGACATTGCGAAGAGCGAC
AAAGATTTTGTTATCGGCTTTATTGCTCAAAGAGACATGGGTGGAAGAGATGAAGGTTACGATTGGTTGA
TTATGACACCCGGTGTGGGTTTAGATGACAAGGGAGATGCATTGGGTCAACAGTATAGAACCGTGGATGA
TGTGGTTTCTACAGGATCTGACATTATTATTGTTGGAAGAGGACTATTTGCAAAGGGAAGGGATGCTAAG
GTAGAGGGTGAACGTTACAGAAAAGCAGGCTGGGAAGCATATTTGAGAAGATGCGGCCAGCAAAACTAAA
AAACTGTATTATAAGTAAATGCATGTATACTAAACTCACAAATTAGAGCTTCAATTTAATTATATCAGTT
ATTACCCGAGTAACGAAGCATCTGTGCTTCATTTTGTAGAACAAAAATGCAACGCGAGAGCGCTAATTTT
TCAAACAAAGAATCTGAGCTGCATTTTTACAGAACAGAAATGCAACGCGAAAGCGCTATTTTACCAACGA
AGAATCTGTGCTTCATTTTTGTAAAACAAAAATGCAACGCGAGAGCGCTAATTTTTCAAACAAAGAATCT
GAGCTGCATTTTTACAGAACAGAAATGCAACGCGAGAGCGCTATTTTACCAACAAAGAATCTATACTTCT
TTTTTGTTCTACAAAAATGCATCCCGAGAGCGCTATTTTTCTAACAAAGCATCTTAGATTACTTTTTTTC
TCCTTTGTGCGCTCTATAATGCAGTCTCTTGATAACTTTTTGCACTGTAGGTCCGTTAAGGTTAGAAGAA
GGCTACTTTGGTGTCTATTTTCTCTTCCATAAAAAAAGCCTGACTCCACTTCCCGCGTTTACTGATTACT
AGCGAAGCTGCGGGTGCATTTTTTCAAGATAAAGGCATCCCCGATTATATTCTATACCGATGTGGATTGC
GCATACTTTGTGAACAGAAAGTGATAGCGTTGATGATTCTTCATTGGTCAGAAAATTATGAACGGTTTCT
TCTATTTTGTCTCTATATACTACGTATAGGAAATGTTTACATTTTCGTATTGTTTTCGATTCACTCTATG
AATAGTTCTTACTACAATTTTTTTGTCTAAAGAGTAATACTAGAGATAAACATAAAAAATGTAGAGGTCG
AGTTTAGATGCAAGTTCAAGGAGCGAAAGGTGGATGGGTAGGTTATATAGGGATATAGCACAGAGATATA
TAGCAAAGAGATACTTTTGAGCAATGTTTGTGGAAGCGGTATTCGCAATATTTTAGTAGCTCGTTACAGT
CCGGTGCGTTTTTGGTTTTTTGAAAGTGCGTCATCAGAGCGCTTTTGGTTTTCAAAAGCGCTCTGAAGTT
CCTATACTTTCTAGCTAGAGAATAGGAACTTCCCGAGCGGCCGCGTGTTACAAGCTTGACTCCAGCGTAA
CTGGACTGCAATCAACTCACTGGCTCACCTTCACGGGTGGGCCTTTCTTCGGTAGAAAATCAAAGGATCT
TCTTGAGATCCTTTTTTTCTGCGCGTAATCTGCTGCTTGCAAACAAAAAAACCACCGCTACCAGCGGTGG
TTTGTTTGCCGGATCAAGAGCTACCAACTCTTTTTCCGAGGTAACTGGCTTCAGCAGAGCGCAGATACCA
AATACTGTTCTTCTAGTGTAGCCGTAGTTAGGCCACCACTTCAAGAACTCTGTAGCACCGCCTACATACC
TCGCTCTGCTAATCCTGTTACCAGTGGCTGCTGCCAGTGGCGATAAGTCGTGTCTTACCGGGTTGGACTC
AAGACGATAGTTACCGGATAAGGCGCAGCGGTCGGGCTGAACGGGGGGTTCGTGCACACAGCCCAGCTTG
GAGCGAACGACCTACACCGAACTGAGATACCTACAGCGTGAGCTATGAGAAAGCGCCACGCTTCCCGAAG
GGAGAAAGGCGGACAGGTATCCGGTAAGCGGCAGGGTCGGAACAGGAGAGCGCACGAGGGAGCTTCCAGG
GGTAAACGCCTGGTATCTTTATAGTCCTGTCGGGTTTCGCCACCTCTGACTTGAGCATCGATTTTTGTGA
TGCTCGTCAGGGGGGCGGAGCCTATGGAAAAACGCCAGCAACGCAGAAAGGCCCACCCGAAGGTGAGCCA
GGTGATTACATTTGGGCCCTCATCAGAGGTTTTCACCGTCATCACCGAAACGCGCGAGGCAGCTGCGGTA
AAGCTCATCAGCGTGGTCGTGAAGCGATTCACAGATGTCTGCCTGTTCATCCGCGTCCAGCTCGTTGAGT
TTCTCCAGAAGCGTTAATGTCTGGCTTCTGATAAAGCGGGCCATGTTAAGGGCGGTTTTTTCCTGTTTGG
TCACTTACCAATGCTTAATCAGTGAGGCACCTATCTCAGCGATCTGTCTATTTCGTTCATCCATAGTTGC
CTGACTCCCCGTCGTGTAGATAACTACGATGCGGGAGGGCTTACCATCTGGCCCCAGTGCTGCAATGATA
CCGCGAGACCCACGCTCACCGGCTCCAGATTTATCAGCAATAAACCAGCCAGCCGGGAGGGCCGAGCGCA
GAAGTGATCCTGCAACTTTATCCGCCTCCATCCAGTCTATTAATTGTTGCCGGGAAGCTAGAGTAAGTAG
TTCGCCAGTTAATAGTTTGCGCAACGTTGTTGCCATTGCTACAGGCATCGTGGTGTCACGCTCGTCGTTT
GGTATGGCTTCATTCAGCTCCGGTTCCCAACGATCAAGGCGAGTTACATGATCCCCCATGTTGTGCAAAA
AAGCGGTTAGCTCCTTCGGTCCTCCGATCGTTGCCAGAAGTAAGTTGGCCGCAGTGTTATCACTCATGGT
TATGGCAGCACTGCATAATTCTCTTACTGTCATGCCATCCGTGAGATGCTTTTCTGTGACTGGTGAGTAC
TCAACCAAGTCATTCTGAGAATAGTGTATGCGGCGACCGAGTTGCTCTTGCCCGGCGTCAATACGGGATA
ATACCGCGCCACATAGCAGAACTTTAAAAGTGCTCATCATTGGAAAACGTTCTTCGGGGCGTAAACTCTC
AAGGATCTTACCGCTGTTGAGATCCAGTTCGATGTAACCCACTCGTGCACCCAACTGATCTTCAGCATCT
TTTACTTTCACCAGCGTTTCTGGGTGAGCAAAAACAGGAAGGCAAAATGCCGCAAAAAAGGGAATAAGGG
CGACACGGAAATGTTGAATACTCATTTTAGCTTCCTTAGCTCCTGAAAATCTCGATAACTCAAAAAATAC
GCCCGGTAGTGATCTTATTTCATTATGGTGAAAGTTGGAACCTCTTACGTGCCGATCAAGTCAAAAGCCT
CCGGTCGGAGGCTTTTGACTTTCTGCTATGGAGGTCAGGTATGATTTAAATGGTCAGTTAGAGCGGCCGC
CCCACACACCATAGCTTCAAAATGTTTCTACTCCTTTTTTACTCTTCCAGATTTTCTCGGACTCCGCGCA
TCG
